Addgene plasmid #107889: pWT007a
Purpose: W1.0.1 plasmid. Contains PTetO-SD8-Cas9, PLac-sgRNA1 and is part of CAMERA 1.0.1
Depositing lab: David Liu. Depositing organization: Broad Institute. Publication: Rewritable multi-event analog recording in bacterial and mammalian cells. Tang W, Liu DR. Science. 2018 Feb 15. pii: science.aap8992. doi: 10.1126/science.aap8992. PubMed 29449507.
Backbone
  Vector backbone: de novo assembled
  Vector type: Bacterial Expression
Growth in bacteria
  Bacterial resistance: Spectinomycin, 50 μg/mL
  Growth temperature: 37°C
  Growth strain: DH5alpha
  Copy number: Low Copy
Gene/Insert
  Gene/Insert name: PTetO-SD8-Cas9, PLac-sgRNA1
  Species: Synthetic
  Cloning method: Unknown
Terms and licenses: Academic/Nonprofit Terms; Industry Terms: Not Available to Industry
Depositor comments: SC101
How to cite: pWT007a was a gift from David Liu (Addgene plasmid # 107889 ; http://n2t.net/addgene:107889 ; RRID:Addgene_107889)
