[The description below was written by a language model from this plasmid's Addgene catalogue record and pLannotate feature annotations shown in this document.]
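Description:
pWT007a is a de novo assembled bacterial expression plasmid that serves as the "writing" plasmid W1.0.1 of the CAMERA 1.0.1 system, a CRISPR-based platform for analog recording of cellular events. It replicates in E. coli from the low-copy pSC101 origin, supported by the plasmid-encoded Rep101 (RepA) protein. Selection is through an aadA (SmR) aminoglycoside adenylyltransferase gene driven by the bla (AmpR) promoter, which confers spectinomycin resistance.

The payload consists of two independently regulated components. Streptococcus pyogenes Cas9 is placed downstream of a tet-operator-containing promoter (annotated as PLtetO-1/tetA promoter fragments), with an upstream rrnB T1 terminator insulating the cassette. The record's "SD8" label presumably denotes the Shine-Dalgarno element setting Cas9 translation strength. On the opposite strand, a lac promoter with its CAP binding site drives sgRNA1, composed of a roughly 20-nt spacer fused to the S. pyogenes gRNA scaffold. The short "VN155/mVenus fragment" annotation lies exactly in the spacer position and most likely reflects a guide targeting a GFP-family fluorescent protein sequence rather than any expressed coding fragment. No TetR or LacI gene is annotated, so the repressors appear to be supplied by the host strain or a companion plasmid. With this layout, nuclease and guide expression can each be coupled to a separate inducing signal, so that Cas9 cutting of a target recording plasmid occurs in response to those stimuli.

The depositor sequence (7,301 nt) and the sequencing-verified record (7,247 nt) have the same overall architecture. They differ by about 54 nt, seemingly in the tet promoter region, where the verified sequence shows fewer annotated operator elements.
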