Features (pLannotate 1.2.2; 13 found; start..end, strand, type, name):
      1..951     -  CDS            Rep101: RepA protein needed for replication with the pSC101 origin; rep101
    999..1221    -  rep_origin     pSC101 ori: low-copy replication origin that requires the Rep101 protein
   1716..1762    +  terminator     rrnB T1 terminator: transcription terminator T1 from the E. coli rrnB gene
   1795..1815    +  promoter       PLtetO-1 promoter (fragment): modified phage lambda PL promoter with tet operator sites (Lutz and Bujard, 1997)
   1815..1849    +  promoter       tetA promoter: contains a tet operator sequence that enables repression by TetR
   1850..1877    +  protein_bind   tetracycline response element (fragment): contains seven copies of the tetracycline operator tetO tetracycline repressor TetR
   1931..6034    +  CDS            cas9: CAS9_STRP1 - Also known as csn1 From Streptococcus pyogenes serotype M1.
   6151..6226    -  misc_RNA       gRNA scaffold: guide RNA scaffold for the Streptococcus pyogenes CRISPR/Cas9 system
   6227..6247    +  CDS            VN155(I152L) (fragment): improved N-terminal fragment of mVenus for use in bimolecular fluorescence complementation (BiFC) (Kodama and Hu, 2010)
   6253..6283    -  promoter       lac promoter: promoter for the E. coli lac operon
   6298..6319    -  protein_bind   CAP binding site: CAP binding activates transcription in the presence of cAMP. E. coli catabolite activator protein
   6411..7202    -  CDS            SmR: aminoglycoside adenylyltransferase (Murphy, 1985); aadA; confers resistance to spectinomycin and streptomycin
   7203..7274    -  promoter       AmpR promoter: bla
>Addgene plasmid #107889 | pWT007a | depositor full sequence | sequence record 203508 | pWT007a sequence 7301 bps
TCAGATCCTTCCGTATTTAGCCAGTATGTTCTCTAGTGTGGTTCGTTGTTTTTGCGTGAGCCATGAGAAC
GAACCATTGAGATCATGCTTACTTTGCATGTCACTCAAAAATTTTGCCTCAAAACTGGTGAGCTGAATTT
TTGCAGTTAAAGCATCGTGTAGTGTTTTTCTTAGTCCGTTACGTAGGTAGGAATCTGATGTAATGGTTGT
TGGTATTTTGTCACCATTCATTTTTATCTGGTTGTTCTCAAGTTCGGTTACGAGATCCATTTGTCTATCT
AGTTCAACTTGGAAAATCAACGTATCAGTCGGGCGGCCTCGCTTATCAACCACCAATTTCATATTGCTGT
AAGTGTTTAAATCTTTACTTATTGGTTTCAAAACCCATTGGTTAAGCCTTTTAAACTCATGGTAGTTATT
TTCAAGCATTAACATGAACTTAAATTCATCAAGGCTAATCTCTATATTTGCCTTGTGAGTTTTCTTTTGT
GTTAGTTCTTTTAATAACCACTCATAAATCCTCATAGAGTATTTGTTTTCAAAAGACTTAACATGTTCCA
GATTATATTTTATGAATTTTTTTAACTGGAAAAGATAAGGCAATATCTCTTCACTAAAAACTAATTCTAA
TTTTTCGCTTGAGAACTTGGCATAGTTTGTCCACTGGAAAATCTCAAAGCCTTTAACCAAAGGATTCCTG
ATTTCCACAGTTCTCGTCATCAGCTCTCTGGTTGCTTTAGCTAATACACCATAAGCATTTTCCCTACTGA
TGTTCATCATCTGAGCGTATTGGTTATAAGTGAACGATACCGTCCGTTCTTTCCTTGTAGGGTTTTCAAT
CGTGGGGTTGAGTAGTGCCACACAGCATAAAATTAGCTTGGTTTCATGCTCCGTTAAGTCATAGCGACTA
ATCGCTAGTTCATTTGCTTTGAAAACAACTAATTCAGACATACATCTCAATTGGTCTAGGTGATTTTAAT
CACTATACCAATTGAGATGGGCTAGTCAATGATAATTACTAGTCCTTTTCCTTTGAGTTGTGGGTATCTG
TAAATTCTGCTAGACCTTTGCTGGAAAACTTGTAAATTCTGCTAGACCCTCTGTAAATTCCGCTAGACCT
TTGTGTGTTTTTTTTGTTTATATTCAAGTGGTTATAATTTATAGAATAAAGAAAGAATAAAAAAAGATAA
AAAGAATAGATCCCAGCCCTGTGTATAACTCACTACTTTAGTCAGTTCCGCAGTATTACAAAAGGATGTC
GCAAACGCTGTTTGCTCCTCTACAAAACAGACCTTAAAACCCTAAAGGCTTAAGTAGCACCCTCGCAAGC
TCGGGCAAATCGCTGAATATTCCTTTTGTCTCCGACCATCAGGCACCTGAGTCGCTGTCTTTTTCGTGAC
ATTCAGTTCGCTGCGCTCACGGCTCTGGCAGTGAATGGGGGTAAATGGCACTACAGGCGCCTTTTATGGA
TTCATGCAAGGAAACTACCCATAATACAAGAAAAGCCCGTCACGGGCTTCTCAGGGCGTTTTATGGCGGG
TCTGCTATGTGGTGCTATCTGACTTTTTGCTGTTCAGCAGTTCCTGCCCTCTGATTTTCCAGTCTGACCA
CTTCGGATTATCCCGTGACAGGTCATTCAGACTGGCTAATGCACCCAGTAAGGCAGCGGTATCATCAACA
GGCTTACCCGTCTTACTGTCAAGAGGACATCCGGTCAAATAAAACGAAAGGCTCAGTCGAAAGACTGGGC
CTTTCGTTTTATTCTAGAGCACAGCTCCATCGAATGGCCAGATGATCCCTATCAGTGATAGAGATTGACA
CTCTATCATTGATAGAGTTATTTTACCACTCCCTATCAGTGATAGAGAAAAGTGAAATGAATAGTTCGAC
AAAAATCTAGACCTGCAGGTGCAGTAAGGAGGAAAAAAAAATGGACAAGAAGTACTCCATTGGGCTCGAT
ATCGGCACAAACAGCGTCGGCTGGGCCGTCATTACGGACGAGTACAAGGTGCCGAGCAAAAAATTCAAAG
TTCTGGGCAATACCGATCGCCACAGCATAAAGAAGAACCTCATTGGCGCCCTCCTGTTCGACTCCGGGGA
GACGGCCGAAGCCACGCGGCTCAAAAGAACAGCACGGCGCAGATATACCCGCAGAAAGAATCGGATCTGC
TACCTGCAGGAGATCTTTAGTAATGAGATGGCTAAGGTGGATGACTCTTTCTTCCATAGGCTGGAGGAGT
CCTTTTTGGTGGAGGAGGATAAAAAGCACGAGCGCCACCCAATCTTTGGCAATATCGTGGACGAGGTGGC
GTACCATGAAAAGTACCCAACCATATATCATCTGAGGAAGAAGCTTGTAGACAGTACTGATAAGGCTGAC
TTGCGGTTGATCTATCTCGCGCTGGCGCATATGATCAAATTTCGGGGACACTTCCTCATCGAGGGGGACC
TGAACCCAGACAACAGCGATGTCGACAAACTCTTTATCCAACTGGTTCAGACTTACAATCAGCTTTTCGA
AGAGAACCCGATCAACGCATCCGGAGTTGACGCCAAAGCAATCCTGAGCGCTAGGCTGTCCAAATCCCGG
CGGCTCGAAAACCTCATCGCACAGCTCCCTGGGGAGAAGAAGAACGGCCTGTTTGGTAATCTTATCGCCC
TGTCACTCGGGCTGACCCCCAACTTTAAATCTAACTTCGACCTGGCCGAAGATGCCAAGCTTCAACTGAG
CAAAGACACCTACGATGATGATCTCGACAATCTGCTGGCCCAGATCGGCGACCAGTACGCAGACCTTTTT
TTGGCGGCAAAGAACCTGTCAGACGCCATTCTGCTGAGTGATATTCTGCGAGTGAACACGGAGATCACCA
AAGCTCCGCTGAGCGCTAGTATGATCAAGCGCTATGATGAGCACCACCAAGACTTGACTTTGCTGAAGGC
CCTTGTCAGACAGCAACTGCCTGAGAAGTACAAGGAAATTTTCTTCGATCAGTCTAAAAATGGCTACGCC
GGATACATTGACGGCGGAGCAAGCCAGGAGGAATTTTACAAATTTATTAAGCCCATCTTGGAAAAAATGG
ACGGCACCGAGGAGCTGCTGGTAAAGCTTAACAGAGAAGATCTGTTGCGCAAACAGCGCACTTTCGACAA
TGGAAGCATCCCCCACCAGATTCACCTGGGCGAACTGCACGCTATCCTCAGGCGGCAAGAGGATTTCTAC
CCCTTTTTGAAAGATAACAGGGAAAAGATTGAGAAAATCCTCACATTTCGGATACCCTACTATGTAGGCC
CCCTCGCCCGGGGAAATTCCAGATTCGCGTGGATGACTCGCAAATCAGAAGAGACCATCACTCCCTGGAA
CTTCGAGGAAGTCGTGGATAAGGGGGCCTCTGCCCAGTCCTTCATCGAAAGGATGACTAACTTTGATAAA
AATCTGCCTAACGAAAAGGTGCTTCCTAAACACTCTCTGCTGTACGAGTACTTCACAGTTTATAACGAGC
TCACCAAGGTCAAATACGTCACAGAAGGGATGAGAAAGCCAGCATTCCTGTCTGGAGAGCAGAAGAAAGC
TATCGTGGACCTCCTCTTCAAGACGAACCGGAAAGTTACCGTGAAACAGCTCAAAGAAGACTATTTCAAA
AAGATTGAATGTTTCGACTCTGTTGAAATCAGCGGAGTGGAGGATCGCTTCAACGCATCCCTGGGAACGT
ATCACGATCTCCTGAAAATCATTAAAGACAAGGACTTCCTGGACAATGAGGAGAACGAGGACATTCTTGA
GGACATTGTCCTCACCCTTACGTTGTTTGAAGATAGGGAGATGATTGAAGAACGCTTGAAAACTTACGCT
CATCTCTTCGACGACAAAGTCATGAAACAGCTCAAGAGGCGCCGATATACAGGATGGGGGCGGCTGTCAA
GAAAACTGATCAATGGGATCCGAGACAAGCAGAGTGGAAAGACAATCCTGGATTTTCTTAAGTCCGATGG
ATTTGCCAACCGGAACTTCATGCAGTTGATCCATGATGACTCTCTCACCTTTAAGGAGGACATCCAGAAA
GCACAAGTTTCTGGCCAGGGGGACAGTCTTCACGAGCACATCGCTAATCTTGCAGGTAGCCCAGCTATCA
AAAAGGGAATACTGCAGACCGTTAAGGTCGTGGATGAACTCGTCAAAGTAATGGGAAGGCATAAGCCCGA
GAATATCGTTATCGAGATGGCCCGAGAGAACCAAACTACCCAGAAGGGACAGAAGAACAGTAGGGAAAGG
ATGAAGAGGATTGAAGAGGGTATAAAAGAACTGGGGTCCCAAATCCTTAAGGAACACCCAGTTGAAAACA
CCCAGCTTCAGAATGAGAAGCTCTACCTGTACTACCTGCAGAACGGCAGGGACATGTACGTGGATCAGGA
ACTGGACATCAATCGGCTCTCCGACTACGACGTGGACCATATCGTGCCCCAGTCTTTTCTCAAAGATGAT
TCTATTGATAATAAAGTGTTGACAAGATCCGATAAAAACAGAGGGAAGAGTGATAACGTCCCCTCAGAAG
AAGTTGTCAAGAAAATGAAAAATTATTGGCGGCAGCTGCTGAACGCCAAACTGATCACACAACGGAAGTT
CGATAATCTGACTAAGGCTGAACGAGGTGGCCTGTCTGAGTTGGATAAAGCCGGCTTCATCAAAAGGCAG
CTTGTTGAGACACGCCAGATCACCAAGCACGTGGCCCAAATTCTCGATTCACGCATGAACACCAAGTACG
ATGAAAATGACAAACTGATTCGAGAGGTGAAAGTTATTACTCTGAAGTCTAAGCTGGTCTCAGATTTCAG
AAAGGACTTTCAGTTTTATAAGGTGAGAGAGATCAACAATTACCACCATGCGCATGATGCCTACCTGAAT
GCAGTGGTAGGCACTGCACTTATCAAAAAATATCCCAAGCTTGAATCTGAATTTGTTTACGGAGACTATA
AAGTGTACGATGTTAGGAAAATGATCGCAAAGTCTGAGCAGGAAATAGGCAAGGCCACCGCTAAGTACTT
CTTTTACAGCAATATTATGAATTTTTTCAAGACCGAGATTACACTGGCCAATGGAGAGATTCGGAAGCGA
CCACTTATCGAAACAAACGGAGAAACAGGAGAAATCGTGTGGGACAAGGGTAGGGATTTCGCGACAGTCC
GGAAGGTCCTGTCCATGCCGCAGGTGAACATCGTTAAAAAGACCGAAGTACAGACCGGAGGCTTCTCCAA
GGAAAGTATCCTCCCGAAAAGGAACAGCGACAAGCTGATCGCACGCAAAAAAGATTGGGACCCCAAGAAA
TACGGCGGATTCGATTCTCCTACAGTCGCTTACAGTGTACTGGTTGTGGCCAAAGTGGAGAAAGGGAAGT
CTAAAAAACTCAAAAGCGTCAAGGAACTGCTGGGCATCACAATCATGGAGCGATCAAGCTTCGAAAAAAA
CCCCATCGACTTTCTCGAGGCGAAAGGATATAAAGAGGTCAAAAAAGACCTCATCATTAAGCTTCCCAAG
TACTCTCTCTTTGAGCTTGAAAACGGCCGGAAACGAATGCTCGCTAGTGCGGGCGAGCTGCAGAAAGGTA
ACGAGCTGGCACTGCCCTCTAAATACGTTAATTTCTTGTATCTGGCCAGCCACTATGAAAAGCTCAAAGG
GTCTCCCGAAGATAATGAGCAGAAGCAGCTGTTCGTGGAACAACACAAACACTACCTTGATGAGATCATC
GAGCAAATAAGCGAATTCTCCAAAAGAGTGATCCTCGCCGACGCTAACCTCGATAAGGTGCTTTCTGCTT
ACAATAAGCACAGGGATAAGCCCATCAGGGAGCAGGCAGAAAACATTATCCACTTGTTTACTCTGACCAA
CTTGGGCGCGCCTGCAGCCTTCAAGTACTTCGACACCACCATAGACAGAAAGCGGTACACCTCTACAAAG
GAGGTCCTGGACGCCACACTGATTCATCAGTCAATTACGGGGCTCTATGAAACAAGAATCGACCTCTCTC
AGCTCGGTGGAGACTGAACGGAGCCAATGTACGCAAAAACCCCGCTTCAGCGGGGTTTTTTCGCCAAAAA
AAACCCCGCCCTGTCAGGGGCGGGGTTTTTTTTTATGTTGAAAATCTCCTTCTAAAAAAAGCACCGACTC
GGTGCCACTTTTTCAAGTTGATAACGGACTAGCCTTATTTTAACTTGCTATTTCTAGCTCTAAAACCCGG
CAAGCTGCCCGTGCCCTCCACACAACATACGAGCCGGAAGCATAAAGTGTAAAGCCTGGGGTGCCTAATG
AGTGAGCTAACTCACATTAATTGCGTTGCGCACTTAATTAACGGCACTCCTCAGCAAATATAATGACCCT
CTTGATAACCCAAGAGGGCATTTTTTAATGCCCATGGCGTTTATTTGCCGACTACCTTGGTGATCTCGCC
TTTCACGTAGTGGACAAATTCTTCCAACTGATCTGCGCGCGAGGCCAAGCGATCTTCTTCTTGTCCAAGA
TAAGCCTGTCTAGCTTCAAGTATGACGGGCTGATACTGGGCCGGCAGGCGCTCCATTGCCCAGTCGGCAG
CGACATCCTTCGGCGCGATTTTGCCGGTTACTGCGCTGTACCAAATGCGGGACAACGTAAGCACTACATT
TCGCTCATCGCCAGCCCAGTCGGGCGGCGAGTTCCATAGCGTTAAGGTTTCATTTAGCGCCTCAAATAGA
TCCTGTTCAGGAACCGGATCAAAGAGTTCCTCCGCCGCTGGACCTACCAAGGCAACGCTATGTTCTCTTG
CTTTTGTCAGCAAGATAGCCAGATCAATGTCGATCGTGGCTGGCTCGAAGATACCTGCAAGAATGTCATT
GCGCTGCCATTCTCCAAATTGCAGTTCGCGCTTAGCTGGATAACGCCACGGAATGATGTCGTCGTGCACA
ACAATGGTGACTTCTACAGCGCGGAGAATCTCGCTCTCTCCAGGGGAAGCCGAAGTTTCCAAAAGGTCGT
TGATCAAAGCTCGCCGCGTTGTTTCATCAAGCCTTACGGTCACCGTAACCAGCAAATCAATATCACTGTG
TGGCTTCAGGCCGCCATCCACTGCGGAGCCGTACAAATGTACGGCCAGCAACGTCGGTTCGAGATGGCGC
TCGATGACGCCAACTACCTCTGATAGTTGAGTCGATACTTCGGCGATCACCGCTTCCCTCATACTCTTCC
TTTTTCAATATTATTGAAGCATTTATCAGGGTTATTGTCTCATGAGCGGATACATATTTGAATGTATTTA
GAAAAATAGGCCAAATGCCGT
