Features (pLannotate 1.2.2; 11 found; start..end, strand, type, name):
   3564..3639    -  misc_RNA       gRNA scaffold: guide RNA scaffold for the Streptococcus pyogenes CRISPR/Cas9 system
   3640..3660    +  CDS            VN155(I152L) (fragment): improved N-terminal fragment of mVenus for use in bimolecular fluorescence complementation (BiFC) (Kodama and Hu, 2010)
   3666..3696    -  promoter       lac promoter: promoter for the E. coli lac operon
   3711..3732    -  protein_bind   CAP binding site: CAP binding activates transcription in the presence of cAMP. E. coli catabolite activator protein
   3824..4615    -  CDS            SmR: aminoglycoside adenylyltransferase (Murphy, 1985); aadA; confers resistance to spectinomycin and streptomycin
   4616..4679    -  promoter       AmpR promoter: bla
   4715..5665    -  CDS            Rep101: RepA protein needed for replication with the pSC101 origin; rep101
   5713..5935    -  rep_origin     pSC101 ori: low-copy replication origin that requires the Rep101 protein
   6430..6476    +  terminator     rrnB T1 terminator: transcription terminator T1 from the E. coli rrnB gene
   6509..6528    +  promoter       PLtetO-1 promoter (fragment): modified phage lambda PL promoter with tet operator sites (Lutz and Bujard, 1997)
   6591..3447    +  CDS            cas9 (across the origin): CAS9_STRP1 - Also known as csn1 From Streptococcus pyogenes serotype M1.
>Addgene plasmid #107889 | pWT007a | addgene full sequence | sequence record 214700 | Addgene NGS Result
CGGCGGCTCGAAAACCTCATCGCACAGCTCCCTGGGGAGAAGAAGAACGGCCTGTTTGGTAATCTTATCG
CCCTGTCACTCGGGCTGACCCCCAACTTTAAATCTAACTTCGACCTGGCCGAAGATGCCAAGCTTCAACT
GAGCAAAGACACCTACGATGATGATCTCGACAATCTGCTGGCCCAGATCGGCGACCAGTACGCAGACCTT
TTTTTGGCGGCAAAGAACCTGTCAGACGCCATTCTGCTGAGTGATATTCTGCGAGTGAACACGGAGATCA
CCAAAGCTCCGCTGAGCGCTAGTATGATCAAGCGCTATGATGAGCACCACCAAGACTTGACTTTGCTGAA
GGCCCTTGTCAGACAGCAACTGCCTGAGAAGTACAAGGAAATTTTCTTCGATCAGTCTAAAAATGGCTAC
GCCGGATACATTGACGGCGGAGCAAGCCAGGAGGAATTTTACAAATTTATTAAGCCCATCTTGGAAAAAA
TGGACGGCACCGAGGAGCTGCTGGTAAAGCTTAACAGAGAAGATCTGTTGCGCAAACAGCGCACTTTCGA
CAATGGAAGCATCCCCCACCAGATTCACCTGGGCGAACTGCACGCTATCCTCAGGCGGCAAGAGGATTTC
TACCCCTTTTTGAAAGATAACAGGGAAAAGATTGAGAAAATCCTCACATTTCGGATACCCTACTATGTAG
GCCCCCTCGCCCGGGGAAATTCCAGATTCGCGTGGATGACTCGCAAATCAGAAGAGACCATCACTCCCTG
GAACTTCGAGGAAGTCGTGGATAAGGGGGCCTCTGCCCAGTCCTTCATCGAAAGGATGACTAACTTTGAT
AAAAATCTGCCTAACGAAAAGGTGCTTCCTAAACACTCTCTGCTGTACGAGTACTTCACAGTTTATAACG
AGCTCACCAAGGTCAAATACGTCACAGAAGGGATGAGAAAGCCAGCATTCCTGTCTGGAGAGCAGAAGAA
AGCTATCGTGGACCTCCTCTTCAAGACGAACCGGAAAGTTACCGTGAAACAGCTCAAAGAAGACTATTTC
AAAAAGATTGAATGTTTCGACTCTGTTGAAATCAGCGGAGTGGAGGATCGCTTCAACGCATCCCTGGGAA
CGTATCACGATCTCCTGAAAATCATTAAAGACAAGGACTTCCTGGACAATGAGGAGAACGAGGACATTCT
TGAGGACATTGTCCTCACCCTTACGTTGTTTGAAGATAGGGAGATGATTGAAGAACGCTTGAAAACTTAC
GCTCATCTCTTCGACGACAAAGTCATGAAACAGCTCAAGAGGCGCCGATATACAGGATGGGGGCGGCTGT
CAAGAAAACTGATCAATGGGATCCGAGACAAGCAGAGTGGAAAGACAATCCTGGATTTTCTTAAGTCCGA
TGGATTTGCCAACCGGAACTTCATGCAGTTGATCCATGATGACTCTCTCACCTTTAAGGAGGACATCCAG
AAAGCACAAGTTTCTGGCCAGGGGGACAGTCTTCACGAGCACATCGCTAATCTTGCAGGTAGCCCAGCTA
TCAAAAAGGGAATACTGCAGACCGTTAAGGTCGTGGATGAACTCGTCAAAGTAATGGGAAGGCATAAGCC
CGAGAATATCGTTATCGAGATGGCCCGAGAGAACCAAACTACCCAGAAGGGACAGAAGAACAGTAGGGAA
AGGATGAAGAGGATTGAAGAGGGTATAAAAGAACTGGGGTCCCAAATCCTTAAGGAACACCCAGTTGAAA
ACACCCAGCTTCAGAATGAGAAGCTCTACCTGTACTACCTGCAGAACGGCAGGGACATGTACGTGGATCA
GGAACTGGACATCAATCGGCTCTCCGACTACGACGTGGACCATATCGTGCCCCAGTCTTTTCTCAAAGAT
GATTCTATTGATAATAAAGTGTTGACAAGATCCGATAAAAACAGAGGGAAGAGTGATAACGTCCCCTCAG
AAGAAGTTGTCAAGAAAATGAAAAATTATTGGCGGCAGCTGCTGAACGCCAAACTGATCACACAACGGAA
GTTCGATAATCTGACTAAGGCTGAACGAGGTGGCCTGTCTGAGTTGGATAAAGCCGGCTTCATCAAAAGG
CAGCTTGTTGAGACACGCCAGATCACCAAGCACGTGGCCCAAATTCTCGATTCACGCATGAACACCAAGT
ACGATGAAAATGACAAACTGATTCGAGAGGTGAAAGTTATTACTCTGAAGTCTAAGCTGGTCTCAGATTT
CAGAAAGGACTTTCAGTTTTATAAGGTGAGAGAGATCAACAATTACCACCATGCGCATGATGCCTACCTG
AATGCAGTGGTAGGCACTGCACTTATCAAAAAATATCCCAAGCTTGAATCTGAATTTGTTTACGGAGACT
ATAAAGTGTACGATGTTAGGAAAATGATCGCAAAGTCTGAGCAGGAAATAGGCAAGGCCACCGCTAAGTA
CTTCTTTTACAGCAATATTATGAATTTTTTCAAGACCGAGATTACACTGGCCAATGGAGAGATTCGGAAG
CGACCACTTATCGAAACAAACGGAGAAACAGGAGAAATCGTGTGGGACAAGGGTAGGGATTTCGCGACAG
TCCGGAAGGTCCTGTCCATGCCGCAGGTGAACATCGTTAAAAAGACCGAAGTACAGACCGGAGGCTTCTC
CAAGGAAAGTATCCTCCCGAAAAGGAACAGCGACAAGCTGATCGCACGCAAAAAAGATTGGGACCCCAAG
AAATACGGCGGATTCGATTCTCCTACAGTCGCTTACAGTGTACTGGTTGTGGCCAAAGTGGAGAAAGGGA
AGTCTAAAAAACTCAAAAGCGTCAAGGAACTGCTGGGCATCACAATCATGGAGCGATCAAGCTTCGAAAA
AAACCCCATCGACTTTCTCGAGGCGAAAGGATATAAAGAGGTCAAAAAAGACCTCATCATTAAGCTTCCC
AAGTACTCTCTCTTTGAGCTTGAAAACGGCCGGAAACGAATGCTCGCTAGTGCGGGCGAGCTGCAGAAAG
GTAACGAGCTGGCACTGCCCTCTAAATACGTTAATTTCTTGTATCTGGCCAGCCACTATGAAAAGCTCAA
AGGGTCTCCCGAAGATAATGAGCAGAAGCAGCTGTTCGTGGAACAACACAAACACTACCTTGATGAGATC
ATCGAGCAAATAAGCGAATTCTCCAAAAGAGTGATCCTCGCCGACGCTAACCTCGATAAGGTGCTTTCTG
CTTACAATAAGCACAGGGATAAGCCCATCAGGGAGCAGGCAGAAAACATTATCCACTTGTTTACTCTGAC
CAACTTGGGCGCGCCTGCAGCCTTCAAGTACTTCGACACCACCATAGACAGAAAGCGGTACACCTCTACA
AAGGAGGTCCTGGACGCCACACTGATTCATCAGTCAATTACGGGGCTCTATGAAACAAGAATCGACCTCT
CTCAGCTCGGTGGAGACTGAACGGAGCCAATGTACGCAAAAACCCCGCTTCAGCGGGGTTTTTTCGCCAA
AAAAAACCCCGCCCTGTCAGGGGCGGGGTTTTTTTTTATGTTGAAAATCTCCTTCTAAAAAAAGCACCGA
CTCGGTGCCACTTTTTCAAGTTGATAACGGACTAGCCTTATTTTAACTTGCTATTTCTAGCTCTAAAACC
CGGCAAGCTGCCCGTGCCCTCCACACAACATACGAGCCGGAAGCATAAAGTGTAAAGCCTGGGGTGCCTA
ATGAGTGAGCTAACTCACATTAATTGCGTTGCGCACTTAATTAACGGCACTCCTCAGCAAATATAATGAC
CCTCTTGATAACCCAAGAGGGCATTTTTTAATGCCCATGGCGTTTATTTGCCGACTACCTTGGTGATCTC
GCCTTTCACGTAGTGGACAAATTCTTCCAACTGATCTGCGCGCGAGGCCAAGCGATCTTCTTCTTGTCCA
AGATAAGCCTGTCTAGCTTCAAGTATGACGGGCTGATACTGGGCCGGCAGGCGCTCCATTGCCCAGTCGG
CAGCGACATCCTTCGGCGCGATTTTGCCGGTTACTGCGCTGTACCAAATGCGGGACAACGTAAGCACTAC
ATTTCGCTCATCGCCAGCCCAGTCGGGCGGCGAGTTCCATAGCGTTAAGGTTTCATTTAGCGCCTCAAAT
AGATCCTGTTCAGGAACCGGATCAAAGAGTTCCTCCGCCGCTGGACCTACCAAGGCAACGCTATGTTCTC
TTGCTTTTGTCAGCAAGATAGCCAGATCAATGTCGATCGTGGCTGGCTCGAAGATACCTGCAAGAATGTC
ATTGCGCTGCCATTCTCCAAATTGCAGTTCGCGCTTAGCTGGATAACGCCACGGAATGATGTCGTCGTGC
ACAACAATGGTGACTTCTACAGCGCGGAGAATCTCGCTCTCTCCAGGGGAAGCCGAAGTTTCCAAAAGGT
CGTTGATCAAAGCTCGCCGCGTTGTTTCATCAAGCCTTACGGTCACCGTAACCAGCAAATCAATATCACT
GTGTGGCTTCAGGCCGCCATCCACTGCGGAGCCGTACAAATGTACGGCCAGCAACGTCGGTTCGAGATGG
CGCTCGATGACGCCAACTACCTCTGATAGTTGAGTCGATACTTCGGCGATCACCGCTTCCCTCATACTCT
TCCTTTTTCAATATTATTGAAGCATTTATCAGGGTTATTGTCTCATGAGCGGATACATATTTAAATGTAT
TTAGAAAAATAGGCCAAATGCCGTTCAGATCCTTCCGTATTTAGCCAGTATGTTCTCTAGTGTGGTTCGT
TGTTTTTGCGTGAGCCATGAGAACGAACCATTGAGATCATGCTTACTTTGCATGTCACTCAAAAATTTTG
CCTCAAAACTGGTGAGCTGAATTTTTGCAGTTAAAGCATCGTGTAGTGTTTTTCTTAGTCCGTTACGTAG
GTAGGAATCTGATGTAATGGTTGTTGGTATTTTGTCACCATTCATTTTTATCTGGTTGTTCTCAAGTTCG
GTTACGAGATCCATTTGTCTATCTAGTTCAACTTGGAAAATCAACGTATCAGTCGGGCGGCCTCGCTTAT
CAACCACCAATTTCATATTGCTGTAAGTGTTTAAATCTTTACTTATTGGTTTCAAAACCCATTGGTTAAG
CCTTTTAAACTCATGGTAGTTATTTTCAAGCATTAACATGAACTTAAATTCATCAAGGCTAATCTCTATA
TTTGCCTTGTGAGTTTTCTTTTGTGTTAGTTCTTTTAATAACCACTCATAAATCCTCATAGAGTATTTGT
TTTCAAAAGACTTAACATGTTCCAGATTATATTTTATGAATTTTTTTAACTGGAAAAGATAAGGCAATAT
CTCTTCACTAAAAACTAATTCTAATTTTTCGCTTGAGAACTTGGCATAGTTTGTCCACTGGAAAATCTCA
AAGCCTTTAACCAAAGGATTCCTGATTTCCACAGTTCTCGTCATCAGCTCTCTGGTTGCTTTAGCTAATA
CACCATAAGCATTTTCCCTACTGATGTTCATCATCTGAGCGTATTGGTTATAAGTGAACGATACCGTCCG
TTCTTTCCTTGTAGGGTTTTCAATCGTGGGGTTGAGTAGTGCCACACAGCATAAAATTAGCTTGGTTTCA
TGCTCCGTTAAGTCATAGCGACTAATCGCTAGTTCATTTGCTTTGAAAACAACTAATTCAGACATACATC
TCAATTGGTCTAGGTGATTTTAATCACTATACCAATTGAGATGGGCTAGTCAATGATAATTACTAGTCCT
TTTCCTTTGAGTTGTGGGTATCTGTAAATTCTGCTAGACCTTTGCTGGAAAACTTGTAAATTCTGCTAGA
CCCTCTGTAAATTCCGCTAGACCTTTGTGTGTTTTTTTTGTTTATATTCAAGTGGTTATAATTTATAGAA
TAAAGAAAGAATAAAAAAAGATAAAAAGAATAGATCCCAGCCCTGTGTATAACTCACTACTTTAGTCAGT
TCCGCAGTATTACAAAAGGATGTCGCAAACGCTGTTTGCTCCTCTACAAAACAGACCTTAAAACCCTAAA
GGCTTAAGTAGCACCCTCGCAAGCTCGGGCAAATCGCTGAATATTCCTTTTGTCTCCGACCATCAGGCAC
CTGAGTCGCTGTCTTTTTCGTGACATTCAGTTCGCTGCGCTCACGGCTCTGGCAGTGAATGGGGGTAAAT
GGCACTACAGGCGCCTTTTATGGATTCATGCAAGGAAACTACCCATAATACAAGAAAAGCCCGTCACGGG
CTTCTCAGGGCGTTTTATGGCGGGTCTGCTATGTGGTGCTATCTGACTTTTTGCTGTTCAGCAGTTCCTG
CCCTCTGATTTTCCAGTCTGACCACTTCGGATTATCCCGTGACAGGTCATTCAGACTGGCTAATGCACCC
AGTAAGGCAGCGGTATCATCAACAGGCTTACCCGTCTTACTGTCAAGAGGACATCCGGTCAAATAAAACG
AAAGGCTCAGTCGAAAGACTGGGCCTTTCGTTTTATTCTAGAGCACAGCTCCATCGAATGGCCAGATGAT
CCCTATCAGTGATAGAGAAAAGTGAAATGAATAGTTCGACAAAAATCTAGACCTGCAGGTGCAGTAAGGA
GGAAAAAAAAATGGACAAGAAGTACTCCATTGGGCTCGATATCGGCACAAACAGCGTCGGCTGGGCCGTC
ATTACGGACGAGTACAAGGTGCCGAGCAAAAAATTCAAAGTTCTGGGCAATACCGATCGCCACAGCATAA
AGAAGAACCTCATTGGCGCCCTCCTGTTCGACTCCGGGGAGACGGCCGAAGCCACGCGGCTCAAAAGAAC
AGCACGGCGCAGATATACCCGCAGAAAGAATCGGATCTGCTACCTGCAGGAGATCTTTAGTAATGAGATG
GCTAAGGTGGATGACTCTTTCTTCCATAGGCTGGAGGAGTCCTTTTTGGTGGAGGAGGATAAAAAGCACG
AGCGCCACCCAATCTTTGGCAATATCGTGGACGAGGTGGCGTACCATGAAAAGTACCCAACCATATATCA
TCTGAGGAAGAAGCTTGTAGACAGTACTGATAAGGCTGACTTGCGGTTGATCTATCTCGCGCTGGCGCAT
ATGATCAAATTTCGGGGACACTTCCTCATCGAGGGGGACCTGAACCCAGACAACAGCGATGTCGACAAAC
TCTTTATCCAACTGGTTCAGACTTACAATCAGCTTTTCGAAGAGAACCCGATCAACGCATCCGGAGTTGA
CGCCAAAGCAATCCTGAGCGCTAGGCTGTCCAAATCC
